Addgene plasmid #212779: pHyg-CUbo(K63R)-His6
Purpose: (Empty Backbone) C-terminal PCR-based tagging with CUbo(K63R)-His6 in budding yeast with HygR selection
Depositing lab: Helle Ulrich. Depositing organization: Institut fuer Molekulare Biologie (IMB Mainz). Publication: Ubiquiton-An inducible, linkage-specific polyubiquitylation tool. Renz C, Asimaki E, Meister C, Albanese V, Petriukov K, Krapoth NC, Wegmann S, Wollscheid HP, Wong RP, Fulzele A, Chen JX, Leon S, Ulrich HD. Mol Cell. 2024 Jan 18;84(2):386-400.e11. doi: 10.1016/j.molcel.2023.11.016. Epub 2023 Dec 15. PubMed 38103558.
Backbone
  Vector backbone: pYM
  Vector type: PCR-based tagging
  Selectable markers: Hygromycin
Growth in bacteria
  Bacterial resistance: Ampicillin, 100 μg/mL
  Growth temperature: 37°C
  Growth strain: Top10
  Copy number: High Copy
Gene/Insert
  Gene/Insert name: None
Terms and licenses: Academic/Nonprofit Terms; Industry Terms: Not Available to Industry
Depositor comments: pHU5276
How to cite: pHyg-CUbo(K63R)-His6 was a gift from Helle Ulrich (Addgene plasmid # 212779 ; http://n2t.net/addgene:212779 ; RRID:Addgene_212779)
