[The description below was written by a language model from this plasmid's Addgene catalogue record and pLannotate feature annotations shown in this document.]
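Description:
pHyg-CUbo(K63R)-His6 is a pYM-series template plasmid for PCR-based C-terminal tagging of chromosomal genes in budding yeast. It is not meant to be maintained in yeast: the annotated features show no yeast origin of replication. Instead, it serves as a template from which a tag-plus-marker cassette is amplified with primers carrying homology to the target locus, and the product is integrated by homologous recombination at the 3′ end of the gene of interest. In E. coli the 4,675 nt plasmid replicates from a high-copy ColE1/pUC-type origin and is selected with ampicillin through the bla gene and its native promoter. Short rop, bom and lacI fragments and flanking SP6 and T7 promoters are backbone remnants with no evident role in tagging. The record lists it as an empty backbone with no gene insert.

The tagging module, as annotated, consists of an FKBP12 coding segment followed by a fragment of S. cerevisiae ubiquitin and a histidine tag, which the name gives as His6 although the annotation software matched it to a partial 9xHis feature. The name indicates that the ubiquitin portion carries a K63R substitution, which would remove lysine 63 as a chain-extension site, though the feature table does not confirm the mutation. Downstream lies the hphMX6 hygromycin resistance marker for selecting yeast integrants, followed by a CYC1 terminator. No promoter precedes the tag, since expression comes from the endogenous gene once the tag is fused in frame. The associated publication describes Ubiquiton, an inducible, linkage-specific polyubiquitylation system. CUbo appears to be the substrate-attached component of that system, with the FKBP domain plausibly serving for chemically induced dimerisation, but the record does not spell out the mechanism.
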