Features (pLannotate 1.2.2; 13 found; start..end, strand, type, name):
     83..405     +  CDS            FKBP (fragment): human FK506-binding protein FKBP12
    415..538     +  CDS            ubiquitin (fragment): Saccharomyces cerevisiae ubiquitin
    549..567     +  CDS            9xHis (fragment): 9xHis affinity tag
    623..1997    +  gene           hphMX6 (fragment): yeast selectable marker conferring hygromycin resistance
   2049..2238    +  terminator     CYC1 terminator: S. cerevisiae CYC1; transcription terminator for CYC1
   2313..2331    -  promoter       T7 promoter: promoter for bacteriophage T7 RNA polymerase
   2353..2406    -  CDS            lacI (fragment): lac repressor; lacI; The lac repressor binds to the lac operator to inhibit transcription in E. coli. This inhibition can be relieved by adding lactose or isopropyl-β-D-thiogalactopyranoside (IPTG).
   2589..3177    -  rep_origin     ori: high-copy-number ColE1/pMB1/pBR322/pUC origin of replication
   3348..4208    -  CDS            AmpR: β-lactamase; bla; confers resistance to ampicillin, carbenicillin, and related antibiotics
   4209..4313    -  promoter       AmpR promoter: bla
   4408..4443    +  CDS            rop (fragment): Rop protein, which maintains plasmids at low copy number; rop
   4545..4596    +  misc_feature   bom (fragment): basis of mobility region from pBR322
   4659..2       +  promoter       SP6 promoter (across the origin): promoter for bacteriophage SP6 RNA polymerase
>Addgene plasmid #212779 | pHyg-CUbo(K63R)-His6 | addgene full sequence | sequence record 420585 | Addgene NGS Result
GAACGCGGCCGCCAGCTGAAGCTTCGTACGCTGCAGGTCGACGGGAGCGGAGCAGGTGCTGGTGCTGGTG
CTGGAGCAATTCTGGGAGTGCAGGTGGAAACCATCTCCCCAGGAGACGGGCGCACCTTCCCCAAGCGCGG
CCAGACCTGCGTGGTGCACTACACCGGGATGCTTGAAGATGGAAAGAAATTTGATTCCTCCCGGGACAGA
AACAAGCCCTTTAAGTTTATGCTAGGCAAGCAGGAGGTGATCCGAGGCTGGGAAGAAGGGGTTGCCCAGA
TGAGTGTGGGTCAGAGAGCCAAACTGACTATATCTCCAGATTATGCCTATGGTGCCACTGGGCACCCAGG
CATCATCCCACCACATGCCACTCTCGTCTTCGATGTGGAGCTTCTAAAACTGGAAGGGTCGACCGGTATC
CCTCCAGATCAACAAAGATTGATCTTTGCCGGTAAGCAGCTAGAAGACGGTAGAACGCTGTCTGATTACA
ACATTCAGCGAGAGTCCACCTTACATCTTGTGCTAAGGCTAAGAGGTGTTACTGGATCCCACCACCACCA
CCACCACTAAGCGCGCCAGATCTGTTTAGCTTGCCTCGTCCCCGCCGGGTCACCCGGCCAGCGACATGGA
GGCCCAGAATACCCTCCTTGACAGTCTTGACGTGCGCAGCTCAGGGGCATGATGTGACTGTCGCCCGTAC
ATTTAGCCCATACATCCCCATGTATAATCATTTGCATCCATACATTTTGATGGCCGCACGGCGCGAAGCA
AAAATTACGGCTCCTCGCTGCGGACCTGCGAGCAGGGAAACGCTCCCCTCACAGACGCGTTGAATTGTCC
CCACGCCGCGCCCCTGTAGAGAAATATAAAAGGTTAGGATTTGCCACTGAGGTTCTTCTTTCATATACTT
CCTTTTAAAATCTTGCTAGGATACAGTTCTCACATCACATCCGAACATAAACAACCATGGGTAAAAAGCC
TGAACTCACCGCGACGTCTGTCGAGAAGTTTCTGATCGAAAAGTTCGACAGCGTCTCCGACCTGATGCAG
CTCTCGGAGGGCGAAGAATCTCGTGCTTTCAGCTTCGATGTAGGAGGGCGTGGATATGTCCTGCGGGTAA
ATAGCTGCGCCGATGGTTTCTACAAAGATCGTTATGTTTATCGGCACTTTGCATCGGCCGCGCTCCCGAT
TCCGGAAGTGCTTGACATTGGGGAATTCAGCGAGAGCCTGACCTATTGCATCTCCCGCCGTGCACAGGGT
GTCACGTTGCAAGACCTGCCTGAAACCGAACTGCCCGCTGTTCTGCAGCCGGTCGCGGAGGCCATGGATG
CGATCGCTGCGGCCGATCTTAGCCAGACGAGCGGGTTCGGCCCATTCGGACCGCAAGGAATCGGTCAATA
CACTACATGGCGTGATTTCATATGCGCGATTGCTGATCCCCATGTGTATCACTGGCAAACTGTGATGGAC
GACACCGTCAGTGCGTCCGTCGCGCAGGCTCTCGATGAGCTGATGCTTTGGGCCGAGGACTGCCCCGAAG
TCCGGCACCTCGTGCACGCGGATTTCGGCTCCAACAATGTCCTGACGGACAATGGCCGCATAACAGCGGT
CATTGACTGGAGCGAGGCGATGTTCGGGGATTCCCAATACGAGGTCGCCAACATCTTCTTCTGGAGGCCG
TGGTTGGCTTGTATGGAGCAGCAGACGCGCTACTTCGAGCGGAGGCATCCGGAGCTTGCAGGATCGCCGC
GGCTCCGGGCGTATATGCTCCGCATTGGTCTTGACCAACTCTATCAGAGCTTGGTTGACGGCAATTTCGA
TGATGCAGCTTGGGCGCAGGGTCGATGCGACGCAATCGTCCGATCCGGAGCCGGGACTGTCGGGCGTACA
CAAATCGCCCGCAGAAGCGCGGCCGTCTGGACCGATGGCTGTGTAGAAGTACTCGCCGATAGTGGAAACC
GACGCCCCAGCACTCGTCCGAGGGCAAAGGAATAATCTCGAGTCATGTAATTAGTTATGTCACGCTTACA
TTCACGCCCTCCCCCCACATCCGCTCTAACCGAAAAGGAAGGAGTTAGACAACCTGAAGTCTAGGTCCCT
ATTTATTTTTTTATAGTTATGTTAGTATTAAGAACGTTATTTATATTTCAAATTTTTCTTTTTTTTCTGT
ACAGACGCGTGTACGCATGTAACATTATACTGAAAACCTTGCTTGAGAAGGTTTTGGGACGCTCGAAGGC
TTTAACGAGCTCGAATTCATCGATGATATCAGATCCACTAGTGGCCTATGCGGCCGCGGATCTGCCGGTC
TCCCTATAGTGAGTCGTATTAATTTCGATAAGCCAGGTTAACCTGCATTAATGAATCGGCCAACGCGCGG
GGAGAGGCGGTTTGCGTATTGGGCGCTCTTCCGCTTCCTCGCTCACTGACTCGCTGCGCTCGGTCGTTCG
GCTGCGGCGAGCGGTATCAGCTCACTCAAAGGCGGTAATACGGTTATCCACAGAATCAGGGGATAACGCA
GGAAAGAACATGTGAGCAAAAGGCCAGCAAAAGGCCAGGAACCGTAAAAAGGCCGCGTTGCTGGCGTTTT
TCCATAGGCTCCGCCCCCCTGACGAGCATCACAAAAATCGACGCTCAAGTCAGAGGTGGCGAAACCCGAC
AGGACTATAAAGATACCAGGCGTTTCCCCCTGGAAGCTCCCTCGTGCGCTCTCCTGTTCCGACCCTGCCG
CTTACCGGATACCTGTCCGCCTTTCTCCCTTCGGGAAGCGTGGCGCTTTCTCATAGCTCACGCTGTAGGT
ATCTCAGTTCGGTGTAGGTCGTTCGCTCCAAGCTGGGCTGTGTGCACGAACCCCCCGTTCAGCCCGACCG
CTGCGCCTTATCCGGTAACTATCGTCTTGAGTCCAACCCGGTAAGACACGACTTATCGCCACTGGCAGCA
GCCACTGGTAACAGGATTAGCAGAGCGAGGTATGTAGGCGGTGCTACAGAGTTCTTGAAGTGGTGGCCTA
ACTACGGCTACACTAGAAGAACAGTATTTGGTATCTGCGCTCTGCTGAAGCCAGTTACCTTCGGAAAAAG
AGTTGGTAGCTCTTGATCCGGCAAACAAACCACCGCTGGTAGCGGTGGTTTTTTTGTTTGCAAGCAGCAG
ATTACGCGCAGAAAAAAAGGATCTCAAGAAGATCCTTTGATCTTTTCTACGGGGTCTGACGCTCAGTGGA
ACGAAAACTCACGTTAAGGGATTTTGGTCATGAGATTATCAAAAAGGATCTTCACCTAGATCCTTTTAAA
TTAAAAATGAAGTTTTAAATCAATCTAAAGTATATATGAGTAAACTTGGTCTGACAGTTACCAATGCTTA
ATCAGTGAGGCACCTATCTCAGCGATCTGTCTATTTCGTTCATCCATAGTTGCCTGACTCCCCGTCGTGT
AGATAACTACGATACGGGAGGGCTTACCATCTGGCCCCAGTGCTGCAATGATACCGCGAGACCCACGCTC
ACCGGCTCCAGATTTATCAGCAATAAACCAGCCAGCCGGAAGGGCCGAGCGCAGAAGTGGTCCTGCAACT
TTATCCGCCTCCATCCAGTCTATTAATTGTTGCCGGGAAGCTAGAGTAAGTAGTTCGCCAGTTAATAGTT
TGCGCAACGTTGTTGCCATTGCTACAGGCATCGTGGTGTCACGCTCGTCGTTTGGTATGGCTTCATTCAG
CTCCGGTTCCCAACGATCAAGGCGAGTTACATGATCCCCCATGTTGTGCAAAAAAGCGGTTAGCTCCTTC
GGTCCTCCGATCGTTGTCAGAAGTAAGTTGGCCGCAGTGTTATCACTCATGGTTATGGCAGCACTGCATA
ATTCTCTTACTGTCATGCCATCCGTAAGATGCTTTTCTGTGACTGGTGAGTACTCAACCAAGTCATTCTG
AGAATAGTGTATGCGGCGACCGAGTTGCTCTTGCCCGGCGTCAATACGGGATAATACCGCGCCACATAGC
AGAACTTTAAAAGTGCTCATCATTGGAAAACGTTCTTCGGGGCGAAAACTCTCAAGGATCTTACCGCTGT
TGAGATCCAGTTCGATGTAACCCACTCGTGCACCCAACTGATCTTCAGCATCTTTTACTTTCACCAGCGT
TTCTGGGTGAGCAAAAACAGGAAGGCAAAATGCCGCAAAAAAGGGAATAAGGGCGACACGGAAATGTTGA
ATACTCATACTCTTCCTTTTTCAATATTATTGAAGCATTTATCAGGGTTATTGTCTCATGAGCGGATACA
TATTTGAATGTATTTAGAAAAATAAACAAATAGGGGTTCCGCGCACATTTCCCCGAAAAGTGCCACCTGA
CGTCTAAGAAACCATTATTATCATGACATTAACCTATAAAAATAGGCGTATCACGAGGCCCTTTCGTCTC
GCGCGTTTCGGTGATGACGGTGAAAACCTCTGACACATGCAGCTCCCGGAGACGGTCACAGCTTGTCTGT
AAGCGGATGCCGGGAGCAGACAAGCCCGTCAGGGCGCGTCAGCGGGTGTTGGCGGGTGTCGGGGCTGGCT
TAACTATGCGGCATCAGAGCAGATTGTACTGAGAGTGCACCATATGGACATATTGTCGTTAGAACGCGGC
TACAATTAATACATAACCTTATGTATCATACACATACGATTTAGGTGACACTATA
